>Addgene plasmid #165540 | pOpen-T7EI | addgene full sequence | sequence record 339262 | Addgene NGS Result
CGCTGAGGTGTCAATCGTCGGAGCCGCTGAGCAATAACTAGCATAACCCCTTGGGGCCTCTAAACGGGTC
TTGAGGGGTTTTTTGCATGGTCATAGCTGTTTCCTGAGAGCTTGGCAGGTGATGACACACATTAACAAAT
TTCGTGAGGAGTCTCCAGAAGAATGCCATTAATTTCCATAGGCTCCGCCCCCCTGACGAGCATCACAAAA
ATCGACGCTCAAGTCAGAGGTGGCGAAACCCGACAGGACTATAAAGATACCAGGCGTTTCCCCCTGGAAG
CTCCCTCGTGCGCTCTCCTGTTCCGACCCTGCCGCTTACCGGATACCTGTCCGCCTTTCTCCCTTCGGGA
AGCGTGGCGCTTTCTCATAGCTCACGCTGTAGGTATCTCAGTTCGGTGTAGGTCGTTCGCTCCAAGCTGG
GCTGTGTGCACGAACCCCCCGTTCAGCCCGACCGCTGCGCCTTATCCGGTAACTATCGTCTTGAGTCCAA
CCCGGTAAGACACGACTTATCGCCACTGGCAGCAGCCACTGGTAACAGGATTAGCAGAGCGAGGTATGTA
GGCGGTGCTACAGAGTTCTTGAAGTGGTGGCCTAACTACGGCTACACTAGAAGAACAGTATTTGGTATCT
GCGCTCTGCTGAAGCCAGTTACCTTCGGAAAAAGAGTTGGTAGCTCTTGATCCGGCAAACAAACCACCGC
TGGTAGCGGTGGTTTTTTTGTTTGCAAGCAGCAGATTACACGCAGAAAAAAAGGATCTCAAGAAGGCCTA
CTATTAGCAACAACGATCCTTTGATCTTTTCTACGGGGTCTGACGCTCAGTGGAACGAAAACTCACGTTA
AGGGATTTTGGTCATGAGATTATCAAAAAGGATCTTCACCTAGATCCTTTTAAATTAAAAATGAAGTTTT
AAATCAATCTAAAGTATATATGAGTAAACTTGGTCTGACAGTTACCAATGCTTAATCAGTGAGGCACCTA
TCTCAGCGATCTGTCTATTTCGTTCATCCATAGTTGCCTGACTCCCCGTCGTGTAGATAACTACGATACG
GGAGGGCTTACCATCTGGCCCCAGTGCTGCAATGATACCGCGAGAACCACGCTCACCGGCTCCAGATTTA
TCAGCAATAAACCAGCCAGCCGGAAGGGCCGAGCGCAGAAGTGGTCCTGCAACTTTATCCGCCTCCATCC
AGTCTATTAATTGTTGCCGGGAAGCTAGAGTAAGTAGTTCGCCAGTTAATAGTTTGCGCAACGTTGTTGC
CATTGCTACAGGCATCGTGGTGTCACGCTCGTCGTTTGGTATGGCTTCATTCAGCTCCGGTTCCCAACGA
TCAAGGCGAGTTACATGATCCCCCATGTTGTGCAAAAAAGCGGTTAGCTCCTTCGGTCCTCCGATCGTTG
TCAGAAGTAAGTTGGCCGCAGTGTTATCACTCATGGTTATGGCAGCACTGCATAATTCTCTTACTGTCAT
GCCATCCGTAAGATGCTTTTCTGTGACTGGTGAGTACTCAACCAAGTCATTCTGAGAATAGTGTATGCGG
CGACCGAGTTGCTCTTGCCCGGCGTCAATACGGGATAATACCGCGCCACATAGCAGAACTTTAAAAGTGC
TCATCATTGGAAAACGTTCTTCGGGGCGAAAACTCTCAAGGATCTTACCGCTGTTGAGATCCAGTTCGAT
GTAACCCACTCGTGCACCCAACTGATCTTCAGCATCTTTTACTTTCACCAGCGTTTCTGGGTGAGCAAAA
ACAGGAAGGCAAAATGCCGCAAAAAAGGGAATAAGGGCGACACGGAAATGTTGAATACTCATACTCTTCC
TTTTTCAATATTATTGAAGCATTTATCAGGGTTATTGTCTCATGAGCGGATACATATTTGAATGTATTTA
GAAAAATAAACAAATAGGGGTTCCGCGCACCTGCACCAGTCAGTAAAACGACGGCCAGTAGTCAAAAGCC
TCCGACCGGAGGCTTTTGACTTGGTTCAGGTGGAGTGGGAGAAATAAGACGACGACCCTCGGGTCTCTAA
TGGCTGGCTACGGCGCTAAGGGTATCCGTAAAGTTGGCGCGTTCCGTTCTGGCCTGGAGGACAAAGTGAG
CAAGCAGCTGGAATCCAAAGGTATCAAATTCGAATACGAAGAATGGAAAGTCCCCTATGTTATCCCTGCG
TCTAACCACACTTACACCCCGGATTTCCTTCTGCCCAACGGCATCTTCGTTGAAACCAAAGGTCTGTGGG
AATCTGACGATCGTAAAAAACACCTGATCATTCGTGAACAGCACCCGGAACTGGACATCCGGATCGTGTT
CAGCAGTTCTCGTACCAAGTTGTACAAAGGCAGCCCGACTAGCTATGGTGAGTTTTGCGAAAAGCATGGC
ATTAAATTCGCGGACAAACTGATTCCGGCGGAATGGATCAAAGAACCGAAAAAAGAAGTTCCATTCGATC
GCCTGAAACGTAAAGGTGGCAAAAAGTGAAGAGCTTTGAGACCGGACCTTGACGCCTAATACTAGTCTTG
TTCACTGGATATGCTAGGGATAACAGGGTAATGTATATTGTTGTTAAGAAGCA
Features (pLannotate 1.2.2; 7 found; start..end, strand, type, name):
     38..85      +  terminator     T7 terminator: transcription terminator for bacteriophage T7 RNA polymerase
    173..761     -  rep_origin     ori: high-copy-number ColE1/pMB1/pBR322/pUC origin of replication
    952..1812    -  CDS            AmpR: β-lactamase; bla; confers resistance to ampicillin, carbenicillin, and related antibiotics
   1813..1917    -  promoter       AmpR promoter: bla
   1933..1949    -  CDS            lacZα (fragment): LacZα fragment of β-galactosidase; lacZ fragment
   1950..1981    +  terminator     tonB terminator: bidirectional E. coli tonB-P14 transcription terminator
   2030..2476    +  CDS            ENDO_BPT7: Experimental evidence at protein level: Swiss-Prot protein existence level 1. Junction-resolving enzyme that selectively binds and cleaves four-way (Holliday) DNA junctions present after viral genomic replication. These intermediates are created during DNA repair, processing of stalled replication forks and homologous genetic recombination. Introduces two nicks on the two non-crossing strands, at 5' sides of the junction. Participates also together with gp6 in the degradation of host chromosome to provide nucleotides for phage DNA synthesis. From Escherichia phage T7 (Bacteriophage T7).
