[The description below was written by a language model from this plasmid's Addgene catalogue record and pLannotate feature annotations shown in this document.]
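Description:
pOpen-T7EI is a small (about 2.6 kb) synthetic-biology part plasmid built on the pBuild backbone that stores the coding sequence for bacteriophage T7 Endonuclease I. It is maintained in E. coli through a high-copy ColE1/pUC-type origin of replication and selected with ampicillin via a β-lactamase gene driven by its native bla promoter. The only other backbone elements annotated are a very short lacZα remnant and two transcription terminators, a bidirectional tonB terminator upstream of the insert and a T7 terminator downstream. These flank the cloned part and probably insulate it from read-through transcription.

The insert is annotated as matching the phage T7 junction-resolving enzyme, a nuclease that binds and cuts four-way Holliday junctions and cruciform structures and also cleaves DNA mismatches, leaving 3'-hydroxyl and 5'-phosphate ends. According to the depositor it works best on C mismatches, does not recognise every mismatch, and cuts to a lesser extent across nicks in double-stranded DNA. No promoter or ribosome binding site is annotated upstream of the coding sequence, consistent with the depositor's statement that plasmids in the Open Enzyme collection carry genetic parts and are not functional on their own. The gene is bounded by defined four-base cloning sites listed in the record, and M13 forward and reverse primer sites allow sequence verification. The intended use is to transfer the open reading frame into an expression vector of the user's choice for production and purification in E. coli. The purified enzyme is a key reagent in mismatch-cleavage assays used to detect mutations after genome editing.
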