Addgene plasmid #165540: pOpen-T7EI
Purpose: DNA Endonuclease; catalyzes cleavage of DNA mismatches and non-beta DNA structures (Holliday junctions and cruciform).
Depositing lab: Drew Endy & Jennifer Molloy & FreeGenes Project. Depositing organization: Stanford University.
Backbone
  Vector backbone: pBuild
  Vector type: Synthetic Biology
Growth in bacteria
  Bacterial resistance: Ampicillin, 100 μg/mL
  Growth temperature: 37°C
  Growth strain: DH5alpha
  Copy number: High Copy
Gene/Insert
  Gene/Insert name: T7EI (T7 Endonuclease I)
  Species: Other
  Cloning method: Restriction Enzyme; 5′ cloning site AATG (unknown if destroyed); 3′ cloning site GCTT (unknown if destroyed)
  Sequencing primers: 5′ M13 forward; 3′ M13 reverse
Depositor comments: DNA Endonuclease; catalyzes the cleavage of DNA mismatches and non-beta DNA structures including Holliday junctions and cruciforms, leaving 3'-OH and 5'-phosphate. Best at C mismatches and does not recognize all DNA mismatches. To a lesser extent, cleaves across a nick in dsDNA; Key enzyme for use in genome editing mutation detection workflows. The plasmids in the Open Enzyme collection contain genetic parts and are not functional by themselves. Researchers can clone these enzymes into an expression vector of their choice and then transform into E. coli bacteria for expression and purification. Additional information can be found at https://www.addgene.org/depositor-collections/open-enzyme/.
How to cite: pOpen-T7EI was a gift from Drew Endy & Jennifer Molloy & FreeGenes Project (Addgene plasmid # 165540 ; http://n2t.net/addgene:165540 ; RRID:Addgene_165540)
